Addgene plasmid #86499: pT3-EF1aH N90-beta-catenin
Purpose: Mammalian expression of Myc tagged N90 beta-catenin
Depositing lab: Xin Chen. Depositing organization: University of California, San Francisco (UCSF). Publication: Distinct pathways of genomic progression to benign and malignant tumors of the liver. Tward AD, Jones KD, Yant S, Cheung ST, Fan ST, Chen X, Kay MA, Wang R, Bishop JM. Proc Natl Acad Sci U S A. 2007 Sep 11;104(37):14771-6. Epub 2007 Sep 4. 10.1073/pnas.0706578104 PubMed 17785413.
Backbone
  Vector backbone: pT3-EF1aH
  Vector type: Mammalian Expression
Growth in bacteria
  Bacterial resistance: Ampicillin, 100 μg/mL
  Growth temperature: 37°C
  Growth strain: DH5alpha
  Copy number: Unknown
Gene/Insert
  Gene/Insert name: beta-catenin (alt names: b-catenin; CTNNB1)
  Species: H. sapiens (human)
  Insert size (bp): 2121
  Mutation: Deletion of amino acids 1-90; constitutively active
  Entrez Gene: CTNNB1 (a.k.a. CTNNB, EVR7, MRD19, NEDSDV, armadillo)
  Promoter: EF1a
  Tag / fusion protein: Myc (N terminal on backbone)
  Cloning method: Gateway Cloning
  Sequencing primers: 5′ EF1a-F
Terms and licenses: Academic/Nonprofit Terms; Industry Terms: Not Available to Industry
How to cite: pT3-EF1aH N90-beta-catenin was a gift from Xin Chen (Addgene plasmid # 86499 ; http://n2t.net/addgene:86499 ; RRID:Addgene_86499)
