[The description below was written by a language model from this plasmid's Addgene catalogue record and the feature table of its GenBank file.]
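Description:
pT3-EF1aH N90-beta-catenin is a 7,299 bp circular mammalian expression plasmid that produces a Myc-tagged, N-terminally truncated form of human beta-catenin (CTNNB1). It is propagated in E. coli through a high-copy ColE1/pUC-type origin and selected with ampicillin via the bla (AmpR) gene and its own promoter. Remnants of a pUC-style lac region (lac promoter, operator, CAP site and M13 primer sites) are also annotated in the backbone. No mammalian selection marker appears in the feature table.

The expression cassette is driven by the strong constitutive human EF-1-alpha promoter, including its first intron, which generally supports robust expression in a wide range of mammalian cells. Downstream, the insert lies between attB1 and attB2 sites, consistent with the recorded Gateway cloning route. A Myc epitope tag sits just after attB1 at the N terminus of the coding region. The catalogue lists the tag as being on the backbone, although the map places it between the att sites. The beta-catenin coding sequence itself is not separately annotated, but the space between the tag and attB2 matches the stated 2,121 bp insert. Transcripts are terminated by a bovine growth hormone polyadenylation signal.

The insert lacks amino acids 1–90 and is recorded as constitutively active. This region contains the phosphorylation sites that normally target beta-catenin for degradation, so its removal stabilises the protein. The associated publication concerns genomic progression of benign and malignant liver tumours, suggesting use in modelling activated beta-catenin signalling in that setting. The record annotates no transposon repeats or other delivery elements.
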