LOCUS       Exported 7299 bp ds-DNA circular SYN 12-MAY-2021
DEFINITION  Mammalian expression of Myc tagged N90 beta-catenin.
ACCESSION   .
VERSION     .
KEYWORDS    pT3-EF1aH N90-beta-catenin
SOURCE      synthetic DNA construct
  ORGANISM  synthetic DNA construct
REFERENCE   1 (bases 1 to 7299)
  AUTHORS   Tward AD, Jones KD, Yant S, Cheung ST, Fan ST, Chen X, Kay MA, Wang
            R, Bishop JM
  TITLE     Distinct pathways of genomic progression to benign and malignant
            tumors of the liver.
  JOURNAL   Proc Natl Acad Sci U S A. 2007 Sep 11;104(37):14771-6. Epub 2007 Sep
            4.
  PUBMED    17785413
REFERENCE   2 (bases 1 to 7299)
  AUTHORS   .
  TITLE     Direct Submission
  JOURNAL   Exported May 12, 2021 from SnapGene Server 1.1.58
            http://www.snapgene.com
FEATURES             Location/Qualifiers
     source          1..7299
                     /organism="synthetic DNA construct"
                     /mol_type="other DNA"
     promoter        1..1179
                     /label=EF-1-alpha promoter
                     /note="strong constitutive promoter for human elongation
                     factor EF-1-alpha"
     intron          232..1170
                     /label=EF-1-alpha intron A
                     /note="intron upstream of the start codon of human
                     EF-1-alpha"
     primer_bind     1127..1147
                     /label=EF1a-F
                     /note="Human elongation factor-1a promoter, forward primer"
     protein_bind    1210..1234
                     /gene="mutant version of attB"
                     /label=attB1
                     /bound_moiety="BP Clonase(TM)"
                     /note="recombination site for the Gateway(R) BP reaction"
     CDS             1265..1294
                     /codon_start=1
                     /product="Myc (human c-Myc proto-oncogene) epitope tag"
                     /label=Myc
                     /translation="EQKLISEEDL"
     protein_bind    complement(3406..3430)
                     /gene="mutant version of attB"
                     /label=attB2
                     /bound_moiety="BP Clonase(TM)"
                     /note="recombination site for the Gateway(R) BP reaction"
     primer_bind     3458..3477
                     /label=EBV-rev
                     /note="SV40 polyA terminator, reverse primer"
     primer_bind     complement(3512..3529)
                     /label=BGH-rev
                     /note="Bovine growth hormone terminator, reverse primer.
                     Also called BGH reverse"
     polyA_signal    3518..3742
                     /label=bGH poly(A) signal
                     /note="bovine growth hormone polyadenylation signal"
     primer_bind     complement(4160..4176)
                     /label=M13 rev
                     /note="common sequencing primer, one of multiple similar
                     variants"
     primer_bind     complement(4160..4176)
                     /label=M13 Reverse
                     /note="In lacZ gene. Also called M13-rev"
     primer_bind     complement(4173..4195)
                     /label=M13/pUC Reverse
                     /note="In lacZ gene"
     protein_bind    4184..4200
                     /label=lac operator
                     /bound_moiety="lac repressor encoded by lacI"
                     /note="The lac repressor binds to the lac operator to
                     inhibit transcription in E. coli. This inhibition can be
                     relieved by adding lactose or
                     isopropyl-beta-D-thiogalactopyranoside (IPTG)."
     promoter        complement(4208..4238)
                     /label=lac promoter
                     /note="promoter for the E. coli lac operon"
     protein_bind    4253..4274
                     /label=CAP binding site
                     /bound_moiety="E. coli catabolite activator protein"
                     /note="CAP binding activates transcription in the presence
                     of cAMP."
     primer_bind     complement(4391..4408)
                     /label=L4440
                     /note="L4440 vector, forward primer"
     rep_origin      complement(4562..5150)
                     /direction=LEFT
                     /label=ori
                     /note="high-copy-number ColE1/pMB1/pBR322/pUC origin of
                     replication"
     primer_bind     complement(4642..4661)
                     /label=pBR322ori-F
                     /note="pBR322 origin, forward primer"
     CDS             complement(5321..6181)
                     /codon_start=1
                     /gene="bla"
                     /product="beta-lactamase"
                     /label=AmpR
                     /note="confers resistance to ampicillin, carbenicillin, and
                     related antibiotics"
                     /translation="MSIQHFRVALIPFFAAFCLPVFAHPETLVKVKDAEDQLGARVGYI
                     ELDLNSGKILESFRPEERFPMMSTFKVLLCGAVLSRIDAGQEQLGRRIHYSQNDLVEYS
                     PVTEKHLTDGMTVRELCSAAITMSDNTAANLLLTTIGGPKELTAFLHNMGDHVTRLDRW
                     EPELNEAIPNDERDTTMPVAMATTLRKLLTGELLTLASRQQLIDWMEADKVAGPLLRSA
                     LPAGWFIADKSGAGERGSRGIIAALGPDGKPSRIVVIYTTGSQATMDERNRQIAEIGAS
                     LIKHW"
     primer_bind     5944..5963
                     /label=Amp-R
                     /note="Ampicillin resistance gene, reverse primer"
     promoter        complement(6182..6286)
                     /gene="bla"
                     /label=AmpR promoter
     primer_bind     6354..6372
                     /label=pBRforEco
                     /note="pBR322 vectors, upsteam of EcoRI site, forward
                     primer"
     primer_bind     complement(6410..6432)
                     /label=pGEX 3'
                     /note="pGEX vectors, reverse primer"
     primer_bind     6532..6551
                     /label=pRS-marker
                     /note="pRS vectors, use to sequence yeast selectable
                     marker"
     primer_bind     6745..6767
                     /label=M13/pUC Forward
                     /note="In lacZ gene"
     primer_bind     6759..6776
                     /label=M13 Forward
                     /note="In lacZ gene. Also called M13-F20 or M13 (-21)
                     Forward"
     primer_bind     6760..6776
                     /label=M13 fwd
                     /note="common sequencing primer, one of multiple similar
                     variants"
     primer_bind     complement(7158..7178)
                     /label=pBABE 3'
                     /note="SV40 enhancer, reverse primer for pBABE vectors"
ORIGIN
        1 ggctccggtg cccgtcagtg ggcagagcgc acatcgccca cagtccccga gaagttgggg
       61 ggaggggtcg gcaattgaac cggtgcctag agaaggtggc gcggggtaaa ctgggaaagt
      121 gatgtcgtgt actggctccg cctttttccc gagggtgggg gagaaccgta tataagtgca
      181 gtagtcgccg tgaacgttct ttttcgcaac gggtttgccg ccagaacaca ggtaagtgcc
      241 gtgtgtggtt cccgcgggcc tggcctcttt acgggttatg gcccttgcgt gccttgaatt
      301 acttccacct ggctgcagta cgtgattctt gatcccgagc ttcgggttgg aagtgggtgg
      361 gagagttcga ggccttgcgc ttaaggagcc ccttcgcctc gtgcttgagt tgaggcctgg
      421 cctgggcgct ggggccgccg cgtgcgaatc tggtggcacc ttcgcgcctg tctcgctgct
      481 ttcgataagt ctctagccat ttaaaatttt tgatgacctg ctgcgacgct ttttttctgg
      541 caagatagtc ttgtaaatgc gggccaagat ctgcacactg gtatttcggt ttttggggcc
      601 gcgggcggcg acggggcccg tgcgtcccag cgcacatgtt cggcgaggcg gggcctgcga
      661 gcgcggccac cgagaatcgg acgggggtag tctcaagctg gccggcctgc tctggtgcct
      721 ggcctcgcgc cgccgtgtat cgccccgccc tgggcggcaa ggctggcccg gtcggcacca
      781 gttgcgtgag cggaaagatg gccgcttccc ggccctgctg cagggagctc aaaatggagg
      841 acgcggcgct cgggagagcg ggcgggtgag tcacccacac aaaggaaaag ggcctttccg
      901 tcctcagccg tcgcttcatg tgactccacg gagtaccggg cgccgtccag gcacctcgat
      961 tagttctcga gcttttggag tacgtcgtct ttaggttggg gggaggggtt ttatgcgatg
     1021 gagtttcccc acactgagtg ggtggagact gaagttaggc cagcttggca cttgatgtaa
     1081 ttctccttgg aatttgccct ttttgagttt ggatcttggt tcattctcaa gcctcagaca
     1141 gtggttcaaa gtttttttct tccatttcag gtgtcgtgag gaattagctt ggtaccaata
     1201 cggatatcaa caagtttgta caaaaaagca ggctttaaag gaaccaattc agtcgaccac
     1261 catggagcag aagctgatct ccgaggagga cctgaaggat cctcgagctc agagggtacg
     1321 agctgctatg ttccctgaga cattagatga gggcatgcag atcccatcta cacagtttga
     1381 tgctgctcat cccactaatg tccagcgttt ggctgaacca tcacagatgc tgaaannnnn
     1441 nnnnnnnnnn nnnnnnnnnn nnnnnnnnnn nnnnnnnnnn nnnnnnnnnn nnnnnnnnnn
     1501 nnnnnnnnnn nnnnnnnnnn nnnnnnnnnn nnnnnnnnnn nnnnnnnnnn nnnnnnnnnn
     1561 nnnnnnnnnn nnnnnnnnnn nnnnnnnnnn nnnnnnnnnn nnnnnnnnnn nnnnnnnnnn
     1621 nnnnnnnnnn nnnnnnnnnn nnnnnnnnnn nnnnnnnnnn nnnnnnnnnn nnnnnnnnnn
     1681 nnnnnnnnnn nnnnnnnnnn nnnnnnnnnn nnnnnnnnnn nnnnnnnnnn nnnnnnnnnn
     1741 nnnnnnnnnn nnnnnnnnnn nnnnnnnnnn nnnnnnnnnn nnnnnnnnnn nnnnnnnnnn
     1801 nnnnnnnnnn nnnnnnnnnn nnnnnnnnnn nnnnnnnnnn nnnnnnnnnn nnnnnnnnnn
     1861 nnnnnnnnnn nnnnnnnnnn nnnnnnnnnn nnnnnnnnnn nnnnnnnnnn nnnnnnnnnn
     1921 nnnnnnnnnn nnnnnnnnnn nnnnnnnnnn nnnnnnnnnn nnnnnnnnnn nnnnnnnnnn
     1981 nnnnnnnnnn nnnnnnnnnn nnnnnnnnnn nnnnnnnnnn nnnnnnnnnn nnnnnnnnnn
     2041 nnnnnnnnnn nnnnnnnnnn nnnnnnnnnn nnnnnnnnnn nnnnnnnnnn nnnnnnnnnn
     2101 nnnnnnnnnn nnnnnnnnnn nnnnnnnnnn nnnnnnnnnn nnnnnnnnnn nnnnnnnnnn
     2161 nnnnnnnnnn nnnnnnnnnn nnnnnnnnnn nnnnnnnnnn nnnnnnnnnn nnnnnnnnnn
     2221 nnnnnnnnnn nnnnnnnnnn nnnnnnnnnn nnnnnnnnnn nnnnnnnnnn nnnnnnnnnn
     2281 nnnnnnnnnn nnnnnnnnnn nnnnnnnnnn nnnnnnnnnn nnnnnnnnnn nnnnnnnnnn
     2341 nnnnnnnnnn nnnnnnnnnn nnnnnnnnnn nnnnnnnnnn nnnnnnnnnn nnnnnnnnnn
     2401 nnnnnnnnnn nnnnnnnnnn nnnnnnnnnn nnnnnnnnnn nnnnnnnnnn nnnnnnnnnn
     2461 nnnnnnnnnn nnnnnnnnnn nnnnnnnnnn nnnnnnnnnn nnnnnnnnnn nnnnnnnnnn
     2521 nnnnnnnnnn nnnnnnnnnn nnnnnnnnnn nnnnnnnnnn nnnnnnnnnn nnnnnnnnnn
     2581 nnnnnnnnnn nnnnnnnnnn nnnnnnnnnn nnnnnnnnnn nnnnnnnnnn nnnnnnnnnn
     2641 nnnnnnnnnn nnnnnnnnnn nnnnnnnnnn nnnnnnnnnn nnnnnnnnnn nnnnnnnnnn
     2701 nnnnnnnnnn nnnnnnnnnn nnnnnnnnnn nnnnnnnnnn nnnnnnnnnn nnnnnnnnnn
     2761 nnnnnnnnnn nnnnnnnnnn nnnnnnnnnn nnnnnnnnnn nnnnnnnnnn nnnnnnnnnn
     2821 nnnnnnnnnn nnnnnnnnnn nnnnnnnnnn nnnnnnnnnn nnnnnnnnnn nnnnnnnnnn
     2881 nnnnnnnnnn nnnnnnnnnn nnnnnnnnnn nnnnnnnnnn nnnnnnnnnn nnnnnnnnnn
     2941 nnnnnnnnnn nnnnnnnnnn nnnnnnnnnn nnnnnnnnnn nnnnnnnnnn nnnnnnnnnn
     3001 nnnnnnnnnn nnnnnnnnnn nnnnnnnnnn nnnnnnnnnn nnnnnnnnna aacggctttc
     3061 agttgagctg accagctctc tcttcagaac agagccaatg gcttggaatg agactgctga
     3121 tcttggactt gatattggtg cccagggaga accccttgga tatcgccagg atgatcctag
     3181 ctatcgttct tttcactctg gtggatatgg ccaggatgcc ttgggtatgg accccatgat
     3241 ggaacatgag atgggtggcc accaccctgg tgctgactat ccagttgatg ggctgccaga
     3301 tctggggcat gcccaggacc tcatggatgg gctgcctcca ggtgacagca atcagctggc
     3361 ctggtttgat actgacctgt aagcggccgc actcgagata tctagaccca gctttcttgt
     3421 acaaagtggt tgatatcgcg gccgctgcat tctagttgtg gtttgtccaa actcatcaat
     3481 gtatcttatc atgtctggat ccgctgatca gcctcgactg tgccttctag ttgccagcca
     3541 tctgttgttt gcccctcccc cgtgccttcc ttgaccctgg aaggtgccac tcccactgtc
     3601 ctttcctaat aaaatgagga aattgcatcg cattgtctga gtaggtgtca ttctattctg
     3661 gggggtgggg tggggcagga cagcaagggg gaggattggg aagacaatag caggcatgct
     3721 ggggatgcgg tgggctctat ggcttctgag gcgggatccc cttgaaatac atccacaggt
     3781 acacctccaa ttgactcaaa tgatgtcaat tagtctatca gaagcttcta aagccatgac
     3841 atcattttct ggaattttcc aagctgttta aaggcacagt caacttagtg tatgtaaact
     3901 tctgacccac tggaattgtg atacagtgaa ttataagtga aataatctgt ctgtaaacaa
     3961 ttgttggaaa aatgacttgt gtcatgcaca aagtagatgt cctaactgac ttgccaaaac
     4021 tattgtttgt taacaagaaa tttgtggagt agttgaaaaa cgagttttaa tgactccaac
     4081 ttaagtgtat gtaaacttcc gacttcaact gtataggtct agagtcgacc tgcaggcatg
     4141 caagcttggc gtaatcatgg tcatagctgt ttcctgtgtg aaattgttat ccgctcacaa
     4201 ttccacacaa catacgagcc ggaagcataa agtgtaaagc ctggggtgcc taatgagtga
     4261 gctaactcac attaattgcg ttgcgctcac tgcccgcttt ccagtcggga aacctgtcgt
     4321 gccagctgca ttaatgaatc ggccaacgcg cggggagagg cggtttgcgt attgggcgct
     4381 cttccgcttc ctcgctcact gactcgctgc gctcggtcgt tcggctgcgg cgagcggtat
     4441 cagctcactc aaaggcggta atacggttat ccacagaatc aggggataac gcaggaaaga
     4501 acatgtgagc aaaaggccag caaaaggcca ggaaccgtaa aaaggccgcg ttgctggcgt
     4561 ttttccatag gctccgcccc cctgacgagc atcacaaaaa tcgacgctca agtcagaggt
     4621 ggcgaaaccc gacaggacta taaagatacc aggcgtttcc ccctggaagc tccctcgtgc
     4681 gctctcctgt tccgaccctg ccgcttaccg gatacctgtc cgcctttctc ccttcgggaa
     4741 gcgtggcgct ttctcatagc tcacgctgta ggtatctcag ttcggtgtag gtcgttcgct
     4801 ccaagctggg ctgtgtgcac gaaccccccg ttcagcccga ccgctgcgcc ttatccggta
     4861 actatcgtct tgagtccaac ccggtaagac acgacttatc gccactggca gcagccactg
     4921 gtaacaggat tagcagagcg aggtatgtag gcggtgctac agagttcttg aagtggtggc
     4981 ctaactacgg ctacactaga agaacagtat ttggtatctg cgctctgctg aagccagtta
     5041 ccttcggaaa aagagttggt agctcttgat ccggcaaaca aaccaccgct ggtagcggtg
     5101 gtttttttgt ttgcaagcag cagattacgc gcagaaaaaa aggatctcaa gaagatcctt
     5161 tgatcttttc tacggggtct gacgctcagt ggaacgaaaa ctcacgttaa gggattttgg
     5221 tcatgagatt atcaaaaagg atcttcacct agatcctttt aaattaaaaa tgaagtttta
     5281 aatcaatcta aagtatatat gagtaaactt ggtctgacag ttaccaatgc ttaatcagtg
     5341 aggcacctat ctcagcgatc tgtctatttc gttcatccat agttgcctga ctccccgtcg
     5401 tgtagataac tacgatacgg gagggcttac catctggccc cagtgctgca atgataccgc
     5461 gagacccacg ctcaccggct ccagatttat cagcaataaa ccagccagcc ggaagggccg
     5521 agcgcagaag tggtcctgca actttatccg cctccatcca gtctattaat tgttgccggg
     5581 aagctagagt aagtagttcg ccagttaata gtttgcgcaa cgttgttgcc attgctacag
     5641 gcatcgtggt gtcacgctcg tcgtttggta tggcttcatt cagctccggt tcccaacgat
     5701 caaggcgagt tacatgatcc cccatgttgt gcaaaaaagc ggttagctcc ttcggtcctc
     5761 cgatcgttgt cagaagtaag ttggccgcag tgttatcact catggttatg gcagcactgc
     5821 ataattctct tactgtcatg ccatccgtaa gatgcttttc tgtgactggt gagtactcaa
     5881 ccaagtcatt ctgagaatag tgtatgcggc gaccgagttg ctcttgcccg gcgtcaatac
     5941 gggataatac cgcgccacat agcagaactt taaaagtgct catcattgga aaacgttctt
     6001 cggggcgaaa actctcaagg atcttaccgc tgttgagatc cagttcgatg taacccactc
     6061 gtgcacccaa ctgatcttca gcatctttta ctttcaccag cgtttctggg tgagcaaaaa
     6121 caggaaggca aaatgccgca aaaaagggaa taagggcgac acggaaatgt tgaatactca
     6181 tactcttcct ttttcaatat tattgaagca tttatcaggg ttattgtctc atgagcggat
     6241 acatatttga atgtatttag aaaaataaac aaataggggt tccgcgcaca tttccccgaa
     6301 aagtgccacc tgacgtctaa gaaaccatta ttatcatgac attaacctat aaaaataggc
     6361 gtatcacgag gccctttcgt ctcgcgcgtt tcggtgatga cggtgaaaac ctctgacaca
     6421 tgcagctccc ggagacggtc acagcttgtc tgtaagcgga tgccgggagc agacaagccc
     6481 gtcagggcgc gtcagcgggt gttggcgggt gtcggggctg gcttaactat gcggcatcag
     6541 agcagattgt actgagagtg caccatatgc ggtgtgaaat accgcacaga tgcgtaagga
     6601 gaaaataccg catcaggcgc cattcgccat tcaggctgcg caactgttgg gaagggcgat
     6661 cggtgcgggc ctcttcgcta ttacgccagc tggcgaaagg gggatgtgct gcaaggcgat
     6721 taagttgggt aacgccaggg ttttcccagt cacgacgttg taaaacgacg gccagtgaat
     6781 tcgagctcgg taccctacag ttgaagtcgg aagtttacat acacttaagt tggagtcatt
     6841 aaaactcgtt tttcaactac tccacaaatt tcttgttaac aaacaatagt tttggcaagt
     6901 cagttaggac atctactttg tgcatgacac aagtcatttt tccaacaatt gtttacagac
     6961 agattatttc acttataatt cactgtatca caattccagt gggtcagaag tttacataca
     7021 ctaagttgac tgtgccttta aacagcttgg aaaattccag aaaatgatgt catggcttta
     7081 gaagcttctg atagactaat tgacatcatt tgagtcaatt ggaggtgtac ctgtggatgt
     7141 atttcaagga attctgtgga atgtgtgtca gttagggtgt ggaaagtccc caggctcccc
     7201 agcaggcaga agtatgcaaa gcatgcatat cgatactagt ttaattaaga tcctctttgc
     7261 agctaatgga ccttctaggt cttgaaagga gtgggaatt
//
